Addgene plasmid #1423: pFLAG-GATA2-Ala(381-385)
Depositing lab: Gokhan Hotamisligil. Depositing organization: Harvard School of Public Health. Publication: Interaction between GATA and the C/EBP family of transcription factors is critical in GATA-mediated suppression of adipocyte differentiation. Tong Q, Tsai J, Tan G, Dalgin G, Hotamisligil GS. Mol Cell Biol 2005 Jan;25(2):706-15. 10.1128/MCB.25.2.706-715.2005 PubMed 15632071.
Backbone
  Vector backbone: pFLAG-CMV2
  Backbone manufacturer: Sigma Aldrich
  Backbone size w/o insert (bp): 4700
  Vector type: Mammalian Expression
Growth in bacteria
  Bacterial resistance: Ampicillin, 100 μg/mL
  Growth temperature: 37°C
  Growth strain: DH5alpha
  Copy number: High Copy
Gene/Insert
  Gene/Insert name: GATA-2 (alt name: GATA2)
  Species: H. sapiens (human)
  Insert size (bp): 2200
  Mutation: alanine substitutions at amino acids 381-385
  GenBank ID: M77810
  Entrez Gene: GATA2 (a.k.a. DCML, IMD21, MONOMAC, NFE1B)
  Tag / fusion protein: FLAG (N terminal on backbone)
  Cloning method: Restriction Enzyme
  Sequencing primers: 5′ CMV promoter
Terms and licenses: Academic/Nonprofit Terms; Industry Terms: Not Available to Industry
How to cite: pFLAG-GATA2-Ala(381-385) was a gift from Gokhan Hotamisligil (Addgene plasmid # 1423 ; http://n2t.net/addgene:1423 ; RRID:Addgene_1423)
