[The description below was written by a language model from this plasmid's Addgene catalogue record.]
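Description:
pFLAG-GATA2-Ala(381-385) is a mammalian expression plasmid built on the commercial pFLAG-CMV2 backbone (about 4.7 kb without insert). It carries an approximately 2.2 kb insert encoding human GATA-2 (GATA2), introduced by restriction enzyme cloning. The vector is maintained in E. coli as a high-copy plasmid under ampicillin selection. The record names no mammalian selection marker and includes no feature table, so the bacterial origin, polyadenylation signal and other backbone elements are not itemised. The use of a CMV promoter sequencing primer, together with the backbone name, indicates that the insert lies downstream of the cytomegalovirus immediate-early promoter, which gives strong constitutive transcription in many mammalian cell types.

The backbone supplies an N-terminal FLAG epitope, so the protein is expressed as FLAG-GATA2. This allows detection or immunoprecipitation with anti-FLAG antibodies without needing a GATA2-specific reagent. The distinguishing feature of the construct is a block of alanine substitutions replacing amino acids 381 to 385 of GATA2. The catalogue entry does not state the functional consequence of this mutation. The associated publication concerns the interaction between GATA factors and the C/EBP family of transcription factors and its role in GATA-mediated suppression of adipocyte differentiation. The plasmid therefore most plausibly serves as a mutant for comparison with wild-type FLAG-GATA2 in transfection experiments such as co-immunoprecipitation, reporter or differentiation assays, to test which regions of GATA2 that activity requires.
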