>Addgene plasmid #1423 | pFLAG-GATA2-Ala(381-385) | addgene partial sequence | sequence record 16543 | 1423 with CMV-F
AATTGATCTACCATGGACTACAAAGACGATGACGACAAGCTTGCGGCCGCGAATTCATCGATAGATCTGA
TCGAGGTGGCGCCCGAGCAGCCGCGCTGGATGGCGCACCCGGCCGTGCTGAATGCGCAGCACCCCGACTC
ACACCACCCGGGCCTGGCGCACAACTACATGGAACCCGCGCAGCTGCTGCCTCCAGACGAGGTGGACGTC
TTCTTCAATCACCTCGACTCGCAGGGCAACCCCTACTATGCCAACCCCGCTCACGCGCGGGCGCGCGTCT
CCTACAGCCCCGCGCACGCCCGCCTGACCGGAGGCCAGATGTGCCGCCCACACTTGTTGCACAGCCCGGG
TTTGCCCTGGCTGGACGGGGGCAAAGCAGCCCTCTCTGCCGCTGCGGCCCACCACCACAACCCCTGGACC
GTGAGCCCCTTCTCCAAGACGCCACTGCACCCCTCAGCTGCTGGAGGCCCTGGAGGCCCACTCTCTGTGT
ACCCAGGGGCTGGGGGTGGGAGCGGGGGAGGCAGCGGGAGCTCAGTGGCCTCCCTCACCCCTACAGCAGC
CCACTCTGGCTCCCACCTTTTCGGCTTCCCACCCACGCCACCCAAAGAAGTGTCTCCTGACCCTAGCACC
ACGGGGGCTGCGTCTCCAGCCTCATCTTCCGCGGGGGGTAGTGCAGCCCGAGGAGAGGACAAGGACGGCG
TCAAGTACCAGGTGTCACTGACGGAGAGCATGAAGATGGAAAGTGGCAGTCCCCTGCGCCCAGGCCTAGC
TACTATGGG
