>Addgene plasmid #1423 | pFLAG-GATA2-Ala(381-385) | addgene partial sequence | sequence record 16544 | 1423 with hGH-pA-R
TGCCCCTTGCTCCATACCACCCCCCTCCACCCCATAATATTATAGAAGGACACCTAGTCAGACAAAATGA
TGCAACTTAATTTTATTAGGACAAGGCTGGTGGGCACTGGAGTGGCAACTTCCAGGGCCAGGAGAGGCAC
TGGGGAGGGGTCACAGGGATGCCACCCGGGATCCTCTAGAGTCGACGGTATCGATAAGCTTGATGCTGGT
AAGGGTTTGGTCCACCCATCCCGGGAGTGCCCGGTCCTCGACGTCCATCTGTTCCCTAGCCCATGGCGGT
CACCATGCTGGACGGGTGGGGGTGGCCGAAGGAGAGGCTGGAGGAGGGGTGGATGGGCGTCGGAGTGGGC
AGGATGTGTCCGGAGTGGCTGAAGGGCGGGAGGTGGCCCACAGGTGCCATGTGTCCAGCCAGGGCAGCTG
CACTGAAGGGGGATGACTTCTCCTGCATGCACTTTGACAGCTCCTCGAAGCACTCCGCCCCTTTCTTGCT
CTTCTTGGACTTGTTGGAGTTCTTCCGGTTCCGAGTCTGGATCCCTGCAGCAGCTGCTGCCAGTGGCCTA
TTAACATTGTGCAGCTTGTAGTAGAGGCCACAGGCGTTGCAGACAGGGTCCCCGTTGGCGTTTCGGCGCC
ATAAGGTGGTGGTTGTCGTCTGACAATTTGCACAACAGGTGCCGGCTCTTCTGGCGGCCGACAGTCTTCG
CTTGGGCTTGATGAGTGGTCGGTTCTGCCCATTCAT
